Addgene plasmid #82602: pcDNA3.1_sfCherry2(1-10)
Purpose: Expresses sfCherry2(1-10) fusion in mammalian cells
Depositing lab: Bo Huang. Depositing organization: University of California, San Francisco (UCSF). Publication: Improved split fluorescent proteins for endogenous protein labeling. Feng S, Sekine S, Pessino V, Li H, Leonetti MD, Huang B. Nat Commun. 2017 Aug 29;8(1):370. doi: 10.1038/s41467-017-00494-8. PubMed 28851864.
Backbone
  Vector backbone: pcDNA3.1(+)
  Backbone size w/o insert (bp): 5500
  Total vector size (bp): 6000
  Vector type: Mammalian Expression
Growth in bacteria
  Bacterial resistance: Ampicillin, 100 μg/mL
  Growth temperature: 37°C
  Growth strain: DH5alpha
  Copy number: High Copy
Gene/Insert
  Gene/Insert name: sfCherry2(1-10)
  Species: Synthetic
  Insert size (bp): 624
  Mutation: changed Glu 118 to Gln, changed Thr 128 to Ile
  Promoter: CMV
  Cloning method: Ligation Independent Cloning
  Sequencing primers: 5′ TAATACGACTCACTATAGGG; 3′ CACAGTCGAGGCTGATCAGCG
Terms and licenses: Academic/Nonprofit Terms; Industry Terms: Not Available to Industry
How to cite: pcDNA3.1_sfCherry2(1-10) was a gift from Bo Huang (Addgene plasmid # 82602 ; http://n2t.net/addgene:82602 ; RRID:Addgene_82602)
