[The description below was written by a language model from this plasmid's Addgene catalogue record and pLannotate feature annotations shown in this document.]
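Description:
pcDNA3.1_sfCherry2(1-10) is a mammalian expression plasmid built on the pcDNA3.1(+) backbone, about 6 kb in total. It is propagated in E. coli through a high-copy ColE1/pUC-type origin and selected with ampicillin via the β-lactamase gene and its own promoter. An f1 phage origin is also present, allowing single-stranded DNA production. For selection in mammalian cells the backbone carries a neomycin phosphotransferase (neo) cassette driven by the SV40 enhancer/early promoter and terminated by an SV40 polyadenylation signal. The automated annotation also flags several short fragments (HIV-1 LTR, ble, lacI, bom and lac promoter/operator elements). These appear to be backbone remnants or partial sequence matches rather than working parts of the design.

The payload is a synthetic 624 bp open reading frame encoding sfCherry2(1-10), the large fragment of a split version of the red fluorescent protein sfCherry2, which derives from Discosoma. The feature table accordingly identifies it as a partial sfCherry2 coding sequence. The record lists two substitutions, Glu118 to Gln and Thr128 to Ile. Expression is driven by the human CMV immediate-early enhancer and promoter and terminated by the bovine growth hormone polyadenylation signal. A T7 promoter lies just upstream of the insert and can serve for in vitro transcription or as a sequencing primer site.

In split fluorescent protein systems of this kind, the 1-10 fragment is essentially non-fluorescent alone. It regains fluorescence when it complements the short eleventh β-strand fused as a small tag to a protein of interest. The plasmid therefore supplies the detector half in mammalian cells, consistent with the associated work on improved split fluorescent proteins for labelling endogenous proteins.
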