Features (pLannotate 1.2.2; 20 found; start..end, strand, type, name):
     28..80      -  misc_feature   bom (fragment): basis of mobility region from pBR322
    235..614     +  enhancer       CMV enhancer: human cytomegalovirus immediate early enhancer
    615..818     +  promoter       CMV promoter: human cytomegalovirus (CMV) immediate early promoter
    814..847     +  LTR            5' LTR (truncated) (fragment): truncated 5' long terminal repeat (LTR) from HIV-1
    863..881     +  promoter       T7 promoter: promoter for bacteriophage T7 RNA polymerase
    926..1546    +  CDS            sfCherry2 (fragment): sfCherry2 is a basic (constitutively fluorescent) fluorescent protein published in 2017, derived from Discosoma sp.. It is reported to be a monomer.
   1649..1873    +  polyA_signal   bGH poly(A) signal: bovine growth hormone polyadenylation signal
   1877..1898    +  promoter       SV40 promoter (fragment): SV40 enhancer and early promoter
   1919..2347    +  rep_origin     f1 ori (sequence partly withheld): f1 bacteriophage origin of replication; arrow indicates direction of (+) strand synthesis
   2361..2690    +  promoter       SV40 promoter: SV40 enhancer and early promoter
   2757..3548    +  CDS            neo: KKA2_KLEPN - Also known as kan, nptII. Experimental evidence at protein level: Swiss-Prot protein existence level 1. Resistance to kanamycin, neomycin, paromomycin, ribostamycin, butirosin and gentamicin B. From Klebsiella pneumoniae.
   3572..3730    +  CDS            ble (fragment): BLE_KLEPN - Experimental evidence at protein level: Swiss-Prot protein existence level 1. Binding protein with a strong affinity to the bleomycin family of antibiotics. Binds to CL990; an antimitotic-antibiotic compound. From Klebsiella pneumoniae.
   3725..3846    +  polyA_signal   SV40 poly(A) signal: SV40 polyadenylation signal
   3919..3935    -  protein_bind   lac operator: The lac repressor binds to the lac operator to inhibit transcription in E. coli. This inhibition can be relieved by adding lactose or isopropyl-β-D-thiogalactopyranoside (IPTG). lac repressor encoded by lacI
   3943..3973    -  promoter       lac promoter: promoter for the E. coli lac operon
   3988..4009    -  protein_bind   CAP binding site: CAP binding activates transcription in the presence of cAMP. E. coli catabolite activator protein
   4022..4114    -  CDS            lacI (fragment): lac repressor; lacI; The lac repressor binds to the lac operator to inhibit transcription in E. coli. This inhibition can be relieved by adding lactose or isopropyl-β-D-thiogalactopyranoside (IPTG).
   4297..4885    -  rep_origin     ori: high-copy-number ColE1/pMB1/pBR322/pUC origin of replication
   5056..5916    -  CDS            AmpR: β-lactamase; bla; confers resistance to ampicillin, carbenicillin, and related antibiotics
   5917..6021    -  promoter       AmpR promoter: bla
>Addgene plasmid #82602 | pcDNA3.1_sfCherry2(1-10) | addgene full sequence | sequence record 159058 | Addgene NGS Result
GACGGATCGGGAGATCTCCCGATCCCCTATGGTGCACTCTCAGTACAATCTGCTCTGATGCCGCATAGTT
AAGCCAGTATCTGCTCCCTGCTTGTGTGTTGGAGGTCGCTGAGTAGTGCGCGAGCAAAATTTAAGCTACA
ACAAGGCAAGGCTTGACCGACAATTGCATGAAGAATCTGCTTAGGGTTAGGCGTTTTGCGCTGCTTCGCG
ATGTACGGGCCAGATATACGCGTTGACATTGATTATTGACTAGTTATTAATAGTAATCAATTACGGGGTC
ATTAGTTCATAGCCCATATATGGAGTTCCGCGTTACATAACTTACGGTAAATGGCCCGCCTGGCTGACCG
CCCAACGACCCCCGCCCATTGACGTCAATAATGACGTATGTTCCCATAGTAACGCCAATAGGGACTTTCC
ATTGACGTCAATGGGTGGAGTATTTACGGTAAACTGCCCACTTGGCAGTACATCAAGTGTATCATATGCC
AAGTACGCCCCCTATTGACGTCAATGACGGTAAATGGCCCGCCTGGCATTATGCCCAGTACATGACCTTA
TGGGACTTTCCTACTTGGCAGTACATCTACGTATTAGTCATCGCTATTACCATGGTGATGCGGTTTTGGC
AGTACATCAATGGGCGTGGATAGCGGTTTGACTCACGGGGATTTCCAAGTCTCCACCCCATTGACGTCAA
TGGGAGTTTGTTTTGGCACCAAAATCAACGGGACTTTCCAAAATGTCGTAACAACTCCGCCCCATTGACG
CAAATGGGCGGTAGGCGTGTACGGTGGGAGGTCTATATAAGCAGAGCTCTCTGGCTAACTAGAGAACCCA
CTGCTTACTGGCTTATCGAAATTAATACGACTCACTATAGGGAGACCCAAGCTGGCTAGCGTTTAAACTT
AAGCTTGGTACCATGGAGGAGGACAACATGGCCATCATCAAGGAGTTCATGAGATTCAAGGTGCACATGG
AGGGCAGCGTGAACGGCCACGAGTTCGAGATCGAGGGCGAGGGCGAGGGCCACCCCTACGAGGGCACCCA
GACCGCCAAGCTGAAGGTGACCAAGGGCGGCCCCCTGCCCTTCGCCTGGGACATCCTGAGCCCCCAGTTC
ATGTACGGCAGCAAGGCCTACGTGAAGCACCCCGCCGACATCCCCGACTACCTGAAGCTGAGCTTCCCCG
AGGGCTTCACCTGGGAGAGAGTGATGAACTTCGAGGACGGCGGCGTGGTGACCGTGACCCAGGACAGCAG
CCTGCAGGACGGCCAGTTCATCTACAAGGTGAAGCTGCTGGGCATCAACTTCCCCAGCGACGGCCCCGTG
ATGCAGAAGAAGACCATGGGCTGGGAGGCCAGCACCGAGAGAATGTACCCCGAGGACGGCGCCCTGAAGG
GCGAGATCAACCAGAGACTGAAGCTGAAGGACGGCGGCCACTACGACGCCGAGGTGAAGACCACCTACAA
GGCCAAGAAGCCCGTGCAGCTGCCCGGCGCCTACAACGTGGACATCAAGCTGGACATCACCAGCCACAAC
GAGGACTGAGGATCCACTAGTCCAGTGTGGTGGAATTCTGCAGATATCCAGCACAGTGGCGGCCGCTCGA
GTCTAGAGGGCCCGTTTAAACCCGCTGATCAGCCTCGACTGTGCCTTCTAGTTGCCAGCCATCTGTTGTT
TGCCCCTCCCCCGTGCCTTCCTTGACCCTGGAAGGTGCCACTCCCACTGTCCTTTCCTAATAAAATGAGG
AAATTGCATCGCATTGTCTGAGTAGGTGTCATTCTATTCTGGGGGGTGGGGTGGGGCAGGACAGCAAGGG
GGAGGATTGGGAAGACAATAGCAGGCATGCTGGGGATGCGGTGGGCTCTATGGCTTCTGAGGCGGAAAGA
ACCAGCTGGGGCTCTAGGGGGTATCCCC
[124 nt withheld, positions 1919-2042]
C
[91 nt withheld, positions 2044-2134]
A
[49 nt withheld, positions 2136-2184]
CCTTTGACGTTGGAGTCCACGTTCTTT
[37 nt withheld, positions 2212-2248]
ACCCTATCTCGGTCTATTCTTTTGATTTATAAGGGATTTTGCCGATTTCGGCCTATTGGTTAAAAAATGA
GCTGATTTAACAAAAATTTAACGCGAATTAATTCTGTGGAATGTGTGTCAGTTAGGGTGTGGAAAGTCCC
CAGGCTCCCCAGCAGGCAGAAGTATGCAAAGCATGCATCTCAATTAGTCAGCAACCAGGTGTGGAAAGTC
CCCAGGCTCCCCAGCAGGCAGAAGTATGCAAAGCATGCATCTCAATTAGTCAGCAACCATAGTCCCGCCC
CTAACTCCGCCCATCCCGCCCCTAACTCCGCCCAGTTCCGCCCATTCTCCGCCCCATGGCTGACTAATTT
TTTTTATTTATGCAGAGGCCGAGGCCGCCTCTGCCTCTGAGCTATTCCAGAAGTAGTGAGGAGGCTTTTT
TGGAGGCCTAGGCTTTTGCAAAAAGCTCCCGGGAGCTTATATATCCATTTTCGGATCTGATCAAGAGACA
GGATGAGGATCGTTTCGCATGATTGAACAAGATGGATTGCACGCAGGTTCTCCGGCCGCTTGGGTGGAGA
GGCTATTCGGCTATGACTGGGCACAACAGACAATCGGCTGCTCTGATGCCGCCGTGTTCCGGCTGTCAGC
GCAGGGGCGCCCGGTTCTTTTTGTCAAGACCGACCTGTCCGGTGCCCTGAATGAACTGCAGGACGAGGCA
GCGCGGCTATCGTGGCTGGCCACGACGGGCGTTCCTTGCGCAGCTGTGCTCGACGTTGTCACTGAAGCGG
GAAGGGACTGGCTGCTATTGGGCGAAGTGCCGGGGCAGGATCTCCTGTCATCTCACCTTGCTCCTGCCGA
GAAAGTATCCATCATGGCTGATGCAATGCGGCGGCTGCATACGCTTGATCCGGCTACCTGCCCATTCGAC
CACCAAGCGAAACATCGCATCGAGCGAGCACGTACTCGGATGGAAGCCGGTCTTGTCGATCAGGATGATC
TGGACGAAGAGCATCAGGGGCTCGCGCCAGCCGAACTGTTCGCCAGGCTCAAGGCGCGCATGCCCGACGG
CGAGGATCTCGTCGTGACCCATGGCGATGCCTGCTTGCCGAATATCATGGTGGAAAATGGCCGCTTTTCT
GGATTCATCGACTGTGGCCGGCTGGGTGTGGCGGACCGCTATCAGGACATAGCGTTGGCTACCCGTGATA
TTGCTGAAGAGCTTGGCGGCGAATGGGCTGACCGCTTCCTCGTGCTTTACGGTATCGCCGCTCCCGATTC
GCAGCGCATCGCCTTCTATCGCCTTCTTGACGAGTTCTTCTGAGCGGGACTCTGGGGTTCGAAATGACCG
ACCAAGCGACGCCCAACCTGCCATCACGAGATTTCGATTCCACCGCCGCCTTCTATGAAAGGTTGGGCTT
CGGAATCGTTTTCCGGGACGCCGGCTGGATGATCCTCCAGCGCGGGGATCTCATGCTGGAGTTCTTCGCC
CACCCCAACTTGTTTATTGCAGCTTATAATGGTTACAAATAAAGCAATAGCATCACAAATTTCACAAATA
AAGCATTTTTTTCACTGCATTCTAGTTGTGGTTTGTCCAAACTCATCAATGTATCTTATCATGTCTGTAT
ACCGTCGACCTCTAGCTAGAGCTTGGCGTAATCATGGTCATAGCTGTTTCCTGTGTGAAATTGTTATCCG
CTCACAATTCCACACAACATACGAGCCGGAAGCATAAAGTGTAAAGCCTGGGGTGCCTAATGAGTGAGCT
AACTCACATTAATTGCGTTGCGCTCACTGCCCGCTTTCCAGTCGGGAAACCTGTCGTGCCAGCTGCATTA
ATGAATCGGCCAACGCGCGGGGAGAGGCGGTTTGCGTATTGGGCGCTCTTCCGCTTCCTCGCTCACTGAC
TCGCTGCGCTCGGTCGTTCGGCTGCGGCGAGCGGTATCAGCTCACTCAAAGGCGGTAATACGGTTATCCA
CAGAATCAGGGGATAACGCAGGAAAGAACATGTGAGCAAAAGGCCAGCAAAAGGCCAGGAACCGTAAAAA
GGCCGCGTTGCTGGCGTTTTTCCATAGGCTCCGCCCCCCTGACGAGCATCACAAAAATCGACGCTCAAGT
CAGAGGTGGCGAAACCCGACAGGACTATAAAGATACCAGGCGTTTCCCCCTGGAAGCTCCCTCGTGCGCT
CTCCTGTTCCGACCCTGCCGCTTACCGGATACCTGTCCGCCTTTCTCCCTTCGGGAAGCGTGGCGCTTTC
TCATAGCTCACGCTGTAGGTATCTCAGTTCGGTGTAGGTCGTTCGCTCCAAGCTGGGCTGTGTGCACGAA
CCCCCCGTTCAGCCCGACCGCTGCGCCTTATCCGGTAACTATCGTCTTGAGTCCAACCCGGTAAGACACG
ACTTATCGCCACTGGCAGCAGCCACTGGTAACAGGATTAGCAGAGCGAGGTATGTAGGCGGTGCTACAGA
GTTCTTGAAGTGGTGGCCTAACTACGGCTACACTAGAAGAACAGTATTTGGTATCTGCGCTCTGCTGAAG
CCAGTTACCTTCGGAAAAAGAGTTGGTAGCTCTTGATCCGGCAAACAAACCACCGCTGGTAGCGGTGGTT
TTTTTGTTTGCAAGCAGCAGATTACGCGCAGAAAAAAAGGATCTCAAGAAGATCCTTTGATCTTTTCTAC
GGGGTCTGACGCTCAGTGGAACGAAAACTCACGTTAAGGGATTTTGGTCATGAGATTATCAAAAAGGATC
TTCACCTAGATCCTTTTAAATTAAAAATGAAGTTTTAAATCAATCTAAAGTATATATGAGTAAACTTGGT
CTGACAGTTACCAATGCTTAATCAGTGAGGCACCTATCTCAGCGATCTGTCTATTTCGTTCATCCATAGT
TGCCTGACTCCCCGTCGTGTAGATAACTACGATACGGGAGGGCTTACCATCTGGCCCCAGTGCTGCAATG
ATACCGCGAGACCCACGCTCACCGGCTCCAGATTTATCAGCAATAAACCAGCCAGCCGGAAGGGCCGAGC
GCAGAAGTGGTCCTGCAACTTTATCCGCCTCCATCCAGTCTATTAATTGTTGCCGGGAAGCTAGAGTAAG
TAGTTCGCCAGTTAATAGTTTGCGCAACGTTGTTGCCATTGCTACAGGCATCGTGGTGTCACGCTCGTCG
TTTGGTATGGCTTCATTCAGCTCCGGTTCCCAACGATCAAGGCGAGTTACATGATCCCCCATGTTGTGCA
AAAAAGCGGTTAGCTCCTTCGGTCCTCCGATCGTTGTCAGAAGTAAGTTGGCCGCAGTGTTATCACTCAT
GGTTATGGCAGCACTGCATAATTCTCTTACTGTCATGCCATCCGTAAGATGCTTTTCTGTGACTGGTGAG
TACTCAACCAAGTCATTCTGAGAATAGTGTATGCGGCGACCGAGTTGCTCTTGCCCGGCGTCAATACGGG
ATAATACCGCGCCACATAGCAGAACTTTAAAAGTGCTCATCATTGGAAAACGTTCTTCGGGGCGAAAACT
CTCAAGGATCTTACCGCTGTTGAGATCCAGTTCGATGTAACCCACTCGTGCACCCAACTGATCTTCAGCA
TCTTTTACTTTCACCAGCGTTTCTGGGTGAGCAAAAACAGGAAGGCAAAATGCCGCAAAAAAGGGAATAA
GGGCGACACGGAAATGTTGAATACTCATACTCTTCCTTTTTCAATATTATTGAAGCATTTATCAGGGTTA
TTGTCTCATGAGCGGATACATATTTGAATGTATTTAGAAAAATAAACAAATAGGGGTTCCGCGCACATTT
CCCCGAAAAGTGCCACCTGACGTC
