>Addgene plasmid #82602 | pcDNA3.1_sfCherry2(1-10) | depositor partial sequence | sequence record 157135 | sfCherry+(1-10)
ATGGAGGAGGACAACATGGCCATCATCAAGGAGTTCATGAGATTCAAGGTGCACATGGAGGGCAGCGTGA
ACGGCCACGAGTTCGAGATCGAGGGCGAGGGCGAGGGCCACCCCTACGAGGGCACCCAGACCGCCAAGCT
GAAGGTGACCAAGGGCGGCCCCCTGCCCTTCGCCTGGGACATCCTGAGCCCCCAGTTCATGTACGGCAGC
AAGGCCTACGTGAAGCACCCCGCCGACATCCCCGACTACCTGAAGCTGAGCTTCCCCGAGGGCTTCACCT
GGGAGAGAGTGATGAACTTCGAGGACGGCGGCGTGGTGACCGTGACCCAGGACAGCAGCCTGCAGGACGG
CCAGTTCATCTACAAGGTGAAGCTGCTGGGCATCAACTTCCCCAGCGACGGCCCCGTGATGCAGAAGAAG
ACCATGGGCTGGGAGGCCAGCACCGAGAGAATGTACCCCGAGGACGGCGCCCTGAAGGGCGAGATCAACC
AGAGACTGAAGCTGAAGGACGGCGGCCACTACGACGCCGAGGTGAAGACCACCTACAAGGCCAAGAAGCC
CGTGCAGCTGCCCGGCGCCTACAACGTGGACATCAAGCTGGACATCACCAGCCACAACGAGGAC
