>Addgene plasmid #82602 | pcDNA3.1_sfCherry2(1-10) | addgene partial sequence | sequence record 159055 | CMV-F 5'-CGCAAATGGGCGGTAGGCGTG-3'
CTCTCTGGCTAACTAGAGAACCCACTGCTTACTGGCTTATCGAAATTAATACGACTCACTATAGGGAGAC
CCAAGCTGGCTAGCGTTTAAACTTAAGCTTGGTACCATGGAGGAGGACAACATGGCCATCATCAAGGAGT
TCATGAGATTCAAGGTGCACATGGAGGGCAGCGTGAACGGCCACGAGTTCGAGATCGAGGGCGAGGGCGA
GGGCCACCCCTACGAGGGCACCCAGACCGCCAAGCTGAAGGTGACCAAGGGCGGCCCCCTGCCCTTCGCC
TGGGACATCCTGAGCCCCCAGTTCATGTACGGCAGCAAGGCCTACGTGAAGCACCCCGCCGACATCCCCG
ACTACCTGAAGCTGAGCTTCCCCGAGGGCTTCACCTGGGAGAGAGTGATGAACTTCGAGGACGGCGGCGT
GGTGACCGTGACCCAGGACAGCAGCCTGCAGGACGGCCAGTTCATCTACAAGGTGAAGCTGCTGGGCATC
AACTTCCCCAGCGACGGCCCCGTGATGCAGAAGAAGACCATGGGCTGGGAGGCCAGCACCGAGAGAATGT
ACCCCGAGGACGGCGCCCTGAAGGGCGAGATCAACCAGAGACTGAAGCTGAAGGACGGCGGCCACTACGA
CGCCGAGGTGAAGACCACCTACAAGGCCAAGAAGCCCGTGCAGCTGCCCGGCGCCTACAACGTGGACATC
AAGCTGGACATCACCAGCCACAACGAGGACTGAGGATCCACTAGTCCAGTGTGGTGGAATTCTGCAGATA
TCCAGCACAGTGGCGGCCGCT
