>Addgene plasmid #82602 | pcDNA3.1_sfCherry2(1-10) | addgene partial sequence | sequence record 159056 | BGH-rev 5'-TAGAAGGCACAGTCGAGG-3'
TAACTCGAGCGGCCGCCACTGTGCTGGATATCTGCAGAATTCCACCACACTGGACTAGTGGATCCTCAGT
CCTCGTTGTGGCTGGTGATGTCCAGCTTGATGTCCACGTTGTAGGCGCCGGGCAGCTGCACGGGCTTCTT
GGCCTTGTAGGTGGTCTTCACCTCGGCGTCGTAGTGGCCGCCGTCCTTCAGCTTCAGTCTCTGGTTGATC
TCGCCCTTCAGGGCGCCGTCCTCGGGGTACATTCTCTCGGTGCTGGCCTCCCAGCCCATGGTCTTCTTCT
GCATCACGGGGCCGTCGCTGGGGAAGTTGATGCCCAGCAGCTTCACCTTGTAGATGAACTGGCCGTCCTG
CAGGCTGCTGTCCTGGGTCACGGTCACCACGCCGCCGTCCTCGAAGTTCATCACTCTCTCCCAGGTGAAG
CCCTCGGGGAAGCTCAGCTTCAGGTAGTCGGGGATGTCGGCGGGGTGCTTCACGTAGGCCTTGCTGCCGT
ACATGAACTGGGGGCTCAGGATGTCCCAGGCGAAGGGCAGGGGGCCGCCCTTGGTCACCTTCAGCTTGGC
GGTCTGGGTGCCCTCGTAGGGGTGGCCCTCGCCCTCGCCCTCGATCTCGAACTCGTGGCCGTTCACGCTG
CCCTCCATGTGCACCTTGAATCTCATGAACTCCTTGATGATGGCCATGTTGTCCTCCTCCATGGTACCAA
GCTTAAGTTTAAACGCTAGCCAGCTTGGGTCTCCCTATAGTGAGTCGTATTAATTTCGATAAGCCAGTAA
GCAGTGGGTTCTCTAGTTAGC
